>Addgene plasmid #83492 | pEEK2 | depositor full sequence | sequence record 159331 | Full plasmid
GAATTCGAGCTGTTGACAATTGTGAGCGCTCACAATATAATGTGTGGAAGGGCCCAAGTTCACTTAAAAA
GGAGATCAACAATGAAAGCAATTTTCGTACTGAAACATCTTAATCATGCTAAGGAGGTTTTCTAATGTGG
AGTCATCCTCAGTTCGAGAAGGGTAGCGGAAGTGGATCCGACTGGCTGTGTATAAGGGAGCCTGACATTT
ATATTCCCCAGAACATCAGGTTAATGGCGTTTTTGATGTCATTTTCGCGGTGGCTGAGATCAGCCACTTC
TTCCCCGATAACGGAGACCGGCACACTGGCCATATCGGTGGTCATCATGCGCCAGCTTTCATCCCCGATA
TGCACCACCGGGTAAAGTTCACGGGAGACTTTATCTGACAGCAGACGTGCACTGGCCAGGGGGATCACCA
TCCGTCGCCCGGGCGTGTCAATAATATCACTCTGTACATCCACAAACAGACGATAACGGCTCTCTCTTTT
ATAGGTGTAAACCTTAAACTGCATTTCACCAGCCCCTGTTCTCGTCAGCAAAAGAGCCGTTCATTTCAAT
AAACCGGGCGACCTCAGCCATCCCTTCCTGATTTTCCGCTTTCCAGCGTTCGGCACGCAGACGACGGGCT
TCATTCTGCATGGTTGCGCTTACCAGACCGGAGATATTGACATCATATATGCCTTGAGCAACTGATAGCT
GTCGCTGTCAACTGTCACTGTAATACGCTGCTTCATAGCATACCTCTTTTTGACATACTTCGGGTATACA
TATCAGTATATATTCTTATACCGCAAAAATCAGCGCGCAAATACGCATACTGTTATCTGGCTTTTAGTAA
GCCTCTAGATGCTTACTAGTTACCGCGGCCAGGCATCAAATAAAACGAAAGGCTCAGTCGAAAGACTGGG
CCTTTCGTTTTATCTGTTGTTTGTCGGTGAACGCTCTCTACTAGAGTCACACTGGCTCACCTTCGGGTGG
GCCTTTCTGCGTTTATACTGCAGTCCGGCAAAAAAGGGCAAGGTGTCACCACCCTGCCCTTTTTCTTTAA
AACCGAAAAGATTACTTCGCGTTATGCAGGCTTCCTCGCTCACTGACTCGCTGCGCTCGGTCGTTCGGCT
GCGGCGAGCGGTATCAGCTCACTCAAAGGCGGTAATCAATTGAGTTCTTTTACCCTCAGCCGAAATGCCT
GCCGTTGCTAGACATTGCCAGCCAGTGCCCGTCACTCCCGTACTAACTGTCACGAACCCCTGCAATAACT
GTCACGCCCCCCTGCAATAACTGTCACGAACCCCTGCAATAACTGTCACGCCCCCAAACCTGCAAACCCA
GCAGGGGCGGGGGCTGGCGGGGTGTTGGAAAAATCCATCCATGATTATCTAAGAATAATCCACTAGGCGC
GGTTATCAGCGCCCTTGTGGGGCGCTGCTGCCCTTGCCCAATATGCCCGGCCAGAGGCCGGATAGCTGGT
CTATTCGCTGCGCTAGGCTACACACCGCCCCACCGCTGCGCGGCAGGGGGAAAGGCGGGCAAAGCCCGCT
AAACCCCACACCAAACCCCGCAGAAATACGCTGGAGCGCTTTTAGCCGCTTTAGCGGCCTTTCCCCCTAC
CCGAAGGGTGGGGGCGCGTGTGCAGCCCCGCAGGGCCTGTCTCGGTCGATCATTCAGCCCGGCTCATCCT
TCTGGCGTGGCGGCAGACCGAACAAGGCGCGGTCGTGGTCGCGTTCAAGGTACGCATCCATTGCCGCCAT
GAGCCGATCCTCCGGCCACTCGCTGCTGTTCACCTTGGCCAAAATCATGGCCCCCACCAGCACCTTGCGC
CTTGTTTCGTTCTTGCGCTCTTGCTGCTGTTCCCTTGCCCGCACCCGCTGAATTTCGGCATTGATTCGCG
CTCGTTGTTCTTCGAGCTTGGCCAGCCGATCCGCCGCCTTGTTGCTCCCCTTAACCATCTTGACACCCCA
TTGTTAATGTGCTGTCTCGTAGGCTATCATGGAGGCACAGCGGCGGCAATCCCGACCCTACTTTGTAGGG
GAGGGCGCACTTACCGGTTTCTCTTCGAGAAACTGGCCTAACGGCCACCCTTCGGGCGGTGCGCTCTCCG
AGGGCCATTGCATGGAGCCGAAAAGCAAAAGCAACAGCGAGGCAGCATGGCGATTTATCACCTTACGGCG
AAAACCGGCAGCAGGTCGGGCGGCCAATCGGCCAGGGCCAAGGCCGACTACATCCAGCGCGAAGGCAAGT
ATGCCCGCGACATGGATGAAGTCTTGCACGCCGAATCCGGGCACATGCCGGAGTTCGTCGAGCGGCCCGC
CGACTACTGGGATGCTGCCGACCTGTATGAACGCGCCAATGGGCGGCTGTTCAAGGAGGTCGAATTTGCC
CTGCCGGTCGAGCTGACCCTCGACCAGCAGAAGGCGCTGGCGTCCGAGTTCGCCCAGCACCTGACCGGTG
CCGAGCGCCTGCCGTATACGCTGGCCATCCATGCCGGTGGCGGCGAGAACCCGCACTGCCACCTGATGAT
CTCCGAGCGGATCAATGACGGCATCGAGCGGCCCGCCGCTCAGTGGTTCAAGCGGTACAACGGCAAGACC
CCGGAGAAGGGCGGGGCACAGAAGACCGAAGCGCTCAAGCCCAAGGCATGGCTTGAGCAGACCCGCGAGG
CATGGGCCGACCATGCCAACCGGGCATTAGAGCGGGCTGGCCACGACGCCCGCATTGACCACAGAACACT
TGAGGCGCAGGGCATCGAGCGCCTGCCCGGTGTTCACCTGGGGCCGAACGTGGTGGAGATGGAAGGCCGG
GGCATCCGCACCGACCGGGCAGACGTGGCCCTGAACATCGACACCGCCAACGCCCAGATCATCGACTTAC
AGGAATACCGGGAGGCAATAGACCATGAACGCAATCGACAGAGTGAAGAAATCCAGAGGCATCAACGAGT
TAGCGGAGCAGATCGAACCGCTGGCCCAGAGCATGGCGACACTGGCCGACGAAGCCCGGCAGGTCATGAG
CCAGACCCAGCAGGCCAGCGAGGCGCAGGCGGCGGAGTGGCTGAAAGCCCAGCGCCAGACAGGGGCGGCA
TGGGTGGAGCTGGCCAAAGAGTTGCGGGAGGTAGCCGCCGAGGTGAGCAGCGCCGCGCAGAGCGCCCGGA
GCGCGTCGCGGGGGTGGCACTGGAAGCTATGGCTAACCGTGATGCTGGCTTCCATGATGCCTACGGTGGT
GCTGCTGATCGCATCGTTGCTCTTGCTCGACCTGACGCCACTGACAACCGAGGACGGCTCGATCTGGCTG
CGCTTGGTGGCCCGATGAAGAACGACAGGACTTTGCAGGCCATAGGCCGACAGCTCAAGGCCATGGGCTG
TGAGCGCTTCGATATCGGCGTCAGGGACGCCACCACCGGCCAGATGATGAACCGGGAATGGTCAGCCGCC
GAAGTGCTCCAGAACACGCCATGGCTCAAGCGGATGAATGCCCAGGGCAATGACGTGTATATCAGGCCCG
CCGAGCAGGAGCGGCATGGTCTGGTGCTGGTGGACGACCTCAGCGAGTTTGACCTGGATGACATGAAAGC
CGAGGGCCGGGAGCCTGCCCTGGTAGTGGAAACCAGCCCGAAGAACTATCAGGCATGGGTCAAGGTGGCC
GACGCCGCAGGCGGTGAACTTCGGGGGCAGATTGCCCGGACGCTGGCCAGCGAGTACGACGCCGACCCGG
CCAGCGCCGACAGCCGCCACTATGGCCGCTTGGCGGGCTTCACCAACCGCAAGGACAAGCACACCACCCG
CGCCGGTTATCAGCCGTGGGTGCTGCTGCGTGAATCCAAGGGCAAGACCGCCACCGCTGGCCCGGCGCTG
GTGCAGCAGGCTGGCCAGCAGATCGAGCAGGCCCAGCGGCAGCAGGAGAAGGCCCGCAGGCTGGCCAGCC
TCGAACTGCCCGAGCGGCAGCTTAGCCGCCACCGGCGCACGGCGCTGGACGAGTACCGCAGCGAGATGGC
CGGGCTGGTCAAGCGCTTCGGTGATGACCTCAGCAAGTGCGACTTTATCGCCGCGCAGAAGCTGGCCAGC
CGGGGCCGCAGTGCCGAGGAAATCGGCAAGGCCATGGCCGAGGCCAGCCCAGCGCTGGCAGAGCGCAAGC
CCGGCCACGAAGCGGATTACATCGAGCGCACCGTCAGCAAGGTCATGGGTCTGCCCAGCGTCCAGCTTGC
GCGGGCCGAGCTGGCACGGGCACCGGCACCCCGCCAGCGAGGCATGGACAGGGGCGGGCCAGATTTCAGC
ATGTAGTGCTTGCGTTGGTACTCACGCCTGTTATACTATGAGTACTCACGCACAGAAGGGGGTTTTATGG
AATACGAAAAAAGCGCTTCAGGGTCGGTCTACCTGATCAAAAGTGACAAGGGCTATTGGTTGCCCGGTGG
CTTTGGTTATACGTCAAACAAGGCCGAGGCTGGCCGCTTTTCAGTCGCTGATATGGCCAGCCTTAACCTT
GACGGCTGCACCTTGTCCTTGTTCCGCGAAGACAAGCCTTTCGGCCCCGGCAAGTTTCTCGGTGACTGAT
ATGAAAGACCAAAAGGACAAGCAGACCGGCGACCTGCTGGCCAGCCCTGACGCTGTACGCCAAGCGCGAT
ATGCCGAGCGCATGAAGGCCAAAGGGATGCGTCAGCGCAAGTTCTGGCTGACCGACGACGAATACGAGGC
GCTGCGCGAGTGCCTGGAAGAACTCAGAGCGGCGCAGGGCGGGGGTAGTGACCCCGCCAGCGCCTAACCA
CCAACTGCCTGCAAAGGAGGCAATCAATGGCTACCCATAAGCCTATCAATATTCTGGAGGCGTTCGCAGC
AGCGCCGCCACCGCTGGACTACGTTTTGCCCAACATGGTGGCCGGTACGGTCGGGGCGCTGGTGTCGCCC
GGTGGTGCCGGTAAATCCATGCTGGCCCTGCAACTGGCCGCACAGATTGCAGGCGGGCCGGATCTGCTGG
AGGTGGGCGAACTGCCCACCGGCCCGGTGATCTACCTGCCCGCCGAAGACCCGCCCACCGCCATTCATCA
CCGCCTGCACGCCCTTGGGGCGCACCTCAGCGCCGAGGAACGGCAAGCCGTGGCTGACGGCCTGCTGATC
CAGCCGCTGATCGGCAGCCTGCCCAACATCATGGCCCCGGAGTGGTTCGACGGCCTCAAGCGCGCCGCCG
AGGGCCGCCGCCTGATGGTGCTGGACACGCTGCGCCGGTTCCACATCGAGGAAGAAAACGCCAGCGGCCC
CATGGCCCAGGTCATCGGTCGCATGGAGGCCATCGCCGCCGATACCGGGTGCTCTATCGTGTTCCTGCAC
CATGCCAGCAAGGGCGCGGCCATGATGGGCGCAGGCGACCAGCAGCAGGCCAGCCGGGGCAGCTCGGTAC
TGGTCGATAACATCCGCTGGCAGTCCTACCTGTCGAGCATGACCAGCGCCGAGGCCGAGGAATGGGGTGT
GGACGACGACCAGCGCCGGTTCTTCGTCCGCTTCGGTGTGAGCAAGGCCAACTATGGCGCACCGTTCGCT
GATCGGTGGTTCAGGCGGCATGACGGCGGGGTGCTCAAGCCCGCCGTGCTGGAGAGGCAGCGCAAGAGCA
AGGGGGTGCCCCGTGGTGAAGCCTAAGAACAAGCACAGCCTCAGCCACGTCCGGCACGACCCGGCGCACT
GTCTGGCCCCCGGCCTGTTCCGTGCCCTCAAGCGGGGCGAGCGCAAGCGCAGCAAGCTGGACGTGACGTA
TGACTACGGCGACGGCAAGCGGATCGAGTTCAGCGGCCCGGAGCCGCTGGGCGCTGATGATCTGCGCATC
CTGCAAGGGCTGGTGGCCATGGCTGGGCCTAATGGCCTAGTGCTTGGCCCGGAACCCAAGACCGAAGGCG
GACGGCAGCTCCGGCTGTTCCTGGAACCCAAGTGGGAGGCCGTCACCGCTGATGCCATGGTGGTCAAAGG
TAGCTATCGGGCGCTGGCAAAGGAAATCGGGGCAGAGGTCGATAGTGGTGGGGCGCTCAAGCACATACAG
GACTGCATCGAGCGCCTTTGGAAGGTATCCATCATCGCCCAGAATGGCCGCAAGCGGCAGGGGTTTCGGC
TGCTGTCGGAGTACGCCAGCGACGAGGCGGACGGGCGCCTGTACGTGGCCCTGAACCCCTTGATCGCGCA
GGCCGTCATGGGTGGCGGCCAGCATGTGCGCATCAGCATGGACGAGGTGCGGGCGCTGGACAGCGAAACC
GCCCGCCTGCTGCACCAGCGGCTGTGTGGCTGGATCGACCCCGGCAAAACCGGCAAGGCTTCCATAGATA
CCTTGTGCGGCTATGTCTGGCCGTCAGAGGCCAGTGGTTCGACCATGCGCAAGCGCCGCCAGCGGGTGCG
CGAGGCGTTGCCGGAGCTGGTCGCGCTGGGCTGGACGGTAACCGAGTTCGCGGCGGGCAAGTACGACATC
ACCCGGCCCAAGGCGGCAGGCTGACCCCCCCCACTCTATTGTAAACAAGACATTTTTATCTTTTATATTC
AATGGCTTATTTTCCTGCTAATTGGTAATACCATGGTACCGCTCTGCCAGTGTTACAACCAATTAACCAA
TTCTGATTAGAAAAACTCATCGAGCATCAAATGAAACTGCAATTTATTCATATCAGGATTATCAATACCA
TATTTTTGAAAAAGCCGTTTCTGTAATGAAGGAGAAAACTCACCGAGGCAGTTCCATAGGATGGCAAGAT
CCTGGTATCGGTCTGCGATTCCGACTCGTCCAACATCAATACAACCTATTAATTTCCCCTCGTCAAAAAT
AAGGTTATCAAGTGAGAAATCACCATGAGTGACGACTGAATCCGGTGAGAATGGCAAAAGCTTATGCATT
TCTTTCCAGACTTGTTCAACAGGCCAGCCATTACGCTCGTCATCAAAATCACTCGCATCAACCAAACCGT
TATTCATTCGTGATTGCGCCTGAGCGAGACGAAATACGCGATCGCTGTTAAAAGGACAATTACAAACAGG
AATCGAATGCAACCGGCGCAGGAACACTGCCAGCGCATCAACAATATTTTCACCTGAATCAGGATATTCT
TCTAATACCTGGAATGCTGTTTTCCCGGGGATCGCAGTGGTGAGTAACCATGCATCATCAGGAGTACGGA
TAAAATGCTTGATGGTCGGAAGAGGCATAAATTCCGTCAGCCAGTTTAGTCTGACCATCTCATCTGTAAC
ATCATTGGCAACGCTACCTTTGCCATGTTTCAGAAACAACTCTGGCGCATCGGGCTTCCCATACAATCGA
TAGATTGTCGCACCTGATTGCCCGACATTATCGCGAGCCCATTTATACCCATATAAATCAGCATCCATGT
TGGAATTTAATCGCGGCCTGGAGCAAGACGTTTCCCGTTGAATATGGCTCATAACACCCCTTGTATTACT
GTTTATGTAAGCAGACAGTTTTATTGTTCATGATGATATATTTTTATCTTGTGCAATGTAACATCAGAGA
TTTTGAGACACAACGTGGCTTTGTTGAATAAATCGAACTTTTGCTGAGTTGAAGGATCAGCTCGAGTTAC
CAATGCTTAATCAGTGAGGCACCTATCTCAGCGATCTGTCTATTTCGTTCATCCATAGTTGCCTGACTCC
CCGTCGTGTAGATAACTACGATACGGGAGGGCTTACCATCTGGCCCCAGTGCTGCAATGATACCGCGAGA
CCCACGCTCACCGGCTCCAGATTTATCAGCAATAAACCAGCCAGCCGGAAGGGCCGAGCGCAGAAGTGGT
CCTGCAACTTTATCCGCCTCCATCCAGTCTATTAATTGTTGCCGGGAAGCTAGAGTAAGTAGTTCGCCAG
TTAATAGTTTGCGCAACGTTGTTGCCATTGCTACAGGCATCGTGGTGTCACGCTCGTCGTTTGGTATGGC
TTCATTCAGCTCCGGTTCCCAACGATCAAGGCGAGTTACATGATCCCCCATGTTGTGCAAAAAAGCGGTT
AGCTCCTTCGGTCCTCCGATCGTTGTCAGAAGTAAGTTGGCCGCAGTGTTATCACTCATGGTTATGGCAG
CACTGCATAATTCTCTTACTGTCATGCCATCCGTAAGATGCTTTTCTGTGACTGGTGAGTACTCAACCAA
GTCATTCTGAGAATAGTGTATGCGGCGACCGAGTTGCTCTTGCCCGGCGTCAATACGGGATAATACCGCG
CCACATAGCAGAACTTTAAAAGTGCTCATCATTGGAAAACGTTCTTCGGGGCGAAAACTCTCAAGGATCT
TACCGCTGTTGAGATCCAGTTCGATGTAACCCACTCGTGCACCCAACTGATCTTCAGCATCTTTTACTTT
CACCAGCGTTTCTGGGTGAGCAAAAACAGGAAGGCAAAATGCCGCAAAAAAGGGAATAAGGGCGACACGG
AAATGTTGAATACTCATACTCTTCCTTTTTCAATATTATTGAAGCATTTATCAGGGTTATTGTCTCATGA
GCGGATACATATTTGAATGTATTTAGAAAAATAAACAAATAGGGGTTCCGCGCACATTTCCCCGAAAAGT
GCCACCTGACGTCTAAGAAACCATTATTATCATGACATTAACCTATAAAAATAGGCGTATCACGAGGCAG
AATTTCAGATAAAAAAAATCCTTAGCTTTCGCTAAGGATGATTTCTG
Features (pLannotate 1.2.2; 19 found; start..end, strand, type, name):
     18..36      +  protein_bind   lac operator (symmetric): The lac repressor binds to the lac operator to inhibit transcription in E. coli. This inhibition can be relieved by adding lactose or isopropyl-β-D-thiogalactopyranoside (IPTG). The symmetric lac operator was optimized for tight binding of lac repressor. lac repressor encoded by lacI
    212..514     -  CDS            ccdB: CCDB_ECOLI - Also known as G, letB, letD. Experimental evidence at protein level: Swiss-Prot protein existence level 1. Toxic component of a type II toxin-antitoxin (TA) system, functioning in plasmid maintainence. Responsible for the post- segregational killing (PSK) of plasmid-free cells, also referred to as a plasmid addiction system. Half-life of over 2 hours. Cell killing by CcdB is accompanied by filamentation, defects in chromosome and plasmid segregation, defects in cell division, formation of anucleate cells, decreased DNA synthesis and plasmid loss. Interferes with the activity of DN
    519..677     -  CDS            ccdA (fragment): CCDA_ECO57 - Also known as H, letA. Experimental evidence at protein level: Swiss-Prot protein existence level 1. Antitoxin component of a type II toxin-antitoxin (TA) system which inhibits the post-segregational killing (PSK) of plasmid-free cells, also referred to as a plasmid addiction system. Binds to and blocks the activity of CcdB; will also remove bound CcdB protein from the CcdB-GyrA complex by forming a CcdA-CcdB complex, a process termed rejuvenation. Functions as a transcriptional corepressor for the ccdAB operon, repression also requires CcdB (By similarity). From Escherichia coli
    768..843     -  intron         PDK intron (fragment): pdk; modified pyruvate orthophosphate dikinase intron from Flaveria trinervia 3.0
    877..948     +  terminator     rrnB T1 terminator: transcription terminator T1 from the E. coli rrnB gene
    964..991     +  terminator     T7Te terminator: phage T7 early transcription terminator
   1004..1061    +  terminator     his operon terminator: This putative transcriptin terminator from the E. coli his operon has a 2-bp deletion introduced during synthesis. Its efficiency has not been determined.
   1243..1637    -  rep_origin     RSF1010 oriV: replication origin of the broad-host-range plasmid RSF1010; requires the RSF1010 RepA/B/C proteins for replication (Scholz et al., 1989)
   1667..1948    -  CDS            mobC: MOBC_ECOLX - Protein predicted: Swiss-Prot protein existence level 4. This protein is essential to promote the specific transfer of the plasmid in the presence of conjugative plasmids. From Escherichia coli.
   1979..2066    +  oriT           RSF1010 oriT: origin of transfer of the broad-host-range plasmid RSF1010 (Scholz et al., 1989)
   2895..3305    +  CDS            mobB: MOBB2_ECOLX - Protein predicted: Swiss-Prot protein existence level 4. This protein is essential to promote the specific transfer of the plasmid in the presence of conjugative plasmids. From Escherichia coli.
   3305..4276    +  CDS            RSF1010 RepB: replication protein B of the broad-host-range plasmid RSF1010 (Scholz et al., 1989); repB
   4719..4793    +  ncRNA          Plasmid R1162: Accession: RF00043 - R1162-like plasmid antisense RNA
   4787..5626    +  CDS            RSF1010 RepA: replication protein A of the broad-host-range plasmid RSF1010 (Scholz et al., 1989); repA
   5613..6464    +  CDS            RSF1010 RepC (fragment): replication protein C of the broad-host-range plasmid RSF1010 (Scholz et al., 1989); repC
   6587..7402    -  CDS            KanR: aminoglycoside phosphotransferase; aph(3')-Ia; confers resistance to kanamycin in bacteria or G418 (Geneticin®) in eukaryotes
   7557..8417    -  CDS            AmpR: β-lactamase; bla; confers resistance to ampicillin, carbenicillin, and related antibiotics
   8418..8522    -  promoter       AmpR promoter: bla
   8612..8655    -  terminator     bacterial terminator: putative bacterial transcription terminator
