[The description below was written by a language model from this plasmid's Addgene catalogue record and pLannotate feature annotations shown in this document.]
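Description:
pEEK2 is an empty, low-copy expression backbone derived from pPMQAK1, designed for overexpressing genes in cyanobacteria after conjugational transfer from E. coli. It is built on the broad-host-range RSF1010 replicon: the feature table shows the RSF1010 oriV together with the RepA, RepB and RepC replication proteins it depends on, plus the oriT and the mobB and mobC mobilisation genes that allow the plasmid to be transferred when a conjugative helper (pRL443, per the depositor) supplies the mating machinery. The depositor reports that the origin functions in E. coli, Synechocystis 6803, Nostoc 7120 and Nostoc punctiforme. Kanamycin is the listed selection, matching the annotated KanR gene. An AmpR cassette with its own promoter is also annotated in the sequence, although ampicillin is not listed as a selection in the record.

The expression region uses the Ptrc core promoter, and a symmetric lac operator is annotated near the start of the record. According to the depositor it follows a bicistronic translation-initiation design and provides an N-terminal Strep-tag from the backbone. The promoter and tag themselves were not picked up in the feature table. In the empty vector the cloning position appears to be occupied by a ccdB toxin gene with a partial ccdA fragment. This would serve as a counter-selectable placeholder and explains why the plasmid is propagated in a ccdB-resistant strain. Genes are inserted by BglBrick restriction cloning, in which the BglII/BamHI junction leaves an in-frame scar encoding a serine-glycine linker. Downstream, the rrnB T1, T7Te and his operon terminators are annotated in series. A short hit to a plant PDK intron fragment is probably an annotation artefact. The associated publication concerns isobutanol production in Synechocystis.
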