Addgene plasmid #83492: pEEK2
Purpose: (Empty Backbone) Expression plasmid for conjugational transfer into cyanobacteria
Depositing lab: Pia Lindberg. Depositing organization: Uppsala University. Publication: Isobutanol production in Synechocystis PCC 6803 using heterologous and endogenous alcohol dehydrogenases. Miao R, Liu X, Englund E, Lindberg P, Lindblad P. Metab Eng Commun. 2017 Jul 29;5:45-53. doi: 10.1016/j.meteno.2017.07.003. eCollection 2017 Dec. PubMed 29188183.
Backbone
  Vector backbone: pPMQAK1
  Vector type: Bacterial Expression, Synthetic Biology
  Promoter: Ptrc core
  Tag / fusion protein: Strep-tag (N terminal on backbone)
Growth in bacteria
  Bacterial resistance: Kanamycin, 50 μg/mL
  Growth temperature: 37°C
  Growth strain: ccdB Survival
  Copy number: Low Copy
Gene/Insert
  Cloning method: Restriction Enzyme
  Sequencing primers: 5′ VF2; 3′ VR
Terms and licenses: Academic/Nonprofit Terms; Industry Terms: Not Available to Industry
Depositor comments: Expression plasmid to overexpress genes in cyanobacteria using bicistronic design from Mutalik et al. 2013. Insertion of gene into empty plasmid backbone is based on BglBrick cloning., BglII and BamHI forms a scar inside the ORF that encodes for a serine-glycine linker. Plasmid is inserted into a cyanobacteria by conjugation with the use of helper cells pRL443. pEEK2 has a broad host replication origin that has been tested to work in E.coli, Synechocystis 6803, Nostoc 7120 and Nostoc punctiforme.
How to cite: pEEK2 was a gift from Pia Lindberg (Addgene plasmid # 83492 ; http://n2t.net/addgene:83492 ; RRID:Addgene_83492)
