>Addgene plasmid #83492 | pEEK2 | addgene partial sequence | sequence record 161448 | ccdB-Fwd 5'-GCATGATGACCACCGATATG-3'
CGGATCCACTTCCGCTACCCTTCTCGAACTGAGGATGACTCCACATTAGAAAACCTCCTTAGCATGATTA
AGATGTTTCAGTACGAAAATTGCTTTCATTGTTGATCTCCTTTTTAAGTGAACTTGGGCCCTTCCACACA
TTATATTGTGAGCGCTCACAATTGTCAACAGCTCGAATTCCAGAAATCATCCTTAGCGAAAGCTAAGGAT
TTTTTTTATCTGAAATTCTGCCTCGTGATACGCCTATTTTTATAGGTTAATGTCATGATAATAATGGTTT
CTTAGACGTCAGGTGGCACTTTTCGGGGAAATGTGCGCGGAACCCCTATTTGTTTATTTTTCTAAATACA
TTCAAATATGTATCCGCTCATGAGACAATAACCCTGATAAATGCTTCAATAATATTGAAAAAGGAAGAGT
ATGAGTATTCAACATTTCCGTGTCGCCCTTATTCCCTTTTTTGCGGCATTTTGCCTTCCTGTTTTTGCTC
ACCCAGAAACGCTGGTGAAAGTAAAAGATGCTGAAGATCAGTTGGGTGCACGAGTGGG
