>Addgene plasmid #83492 | pEEK2 | addgene partial sequence | sequence record 161449 | ccdb-rev 5'-ATATGCACCACCGGGTAAAG-3'
GGGGGATCACCATCCGTCGCCCGGGCGTGTCAATAATATCACTCTGTACATCCACAAACAGACGATAACG
GCTCTCTCTTTTATAGGTGTAAACCTTAAACTGCATTTCACCAGCCCCTGTTCTCGTCAGCAAAAGAGCC
GTTCATTTCAATAAACCGGGCGACCTCAGCCATCCCTTCCTGATTTTCCGCTTTCCAGCGTTCGGCACGC
AGACGACGGGCTTCATTCTGCATGGTTGCGCTTACCAGACCGGAGATATTGACATCATATATGCCTTGAG
CAACTGATAGCTGTCGCTGTCAACTGTCACTGTAATACGCTGCTTCATAGCATACCTCTTTTTGACATAC
TTCGGGTATACATATCAGTATATATTCTTATACCGCAAAAATCAGCGCGCAAATACGCATACTGTTATCT
GGCTTTTAGTAAGCCTCTAGATGCTTACTAGTTACCGCGGCCAGGCATCAAATAAAACGAAAGGCTCAGT
CGAAAGACTGGGCCTTTCGTTTTATCTGTTGTTTGTCGGTGAACGCTCTCTACTAGAGTCACACTGGCTC
ACCTTCGGGTGGGCCTTTCTGCGTTTATACTGCAGTCCGGCAAAAAAGGGCAAGGTGTCACCACCCTGCC
CTTTTTCTTTAAAACCGAAAAGATTACTTCGCGTTATGCAGGCTTCCTCGCTCACTGACTCGCTGCGCTC
GGTCGTTCGGCTGCGGCGAGCGGTATCAGC
